>Addgene plasmid #143479 | TFORF1193 | addgene full sequence | sequence record 397931 | Addgene NGS Result
TTAATGTAGTCTTATGCAATACTCTTGTAGTCTTGCAACATGGTAACGATGAGTTAGCAACATGCCTTAC
AAGGAGAGAAAAAGCACCGTGCATGCCGATTGGTGGAAGTAAGGTGGTACGATCGTGCCTTATTAGGAAG
GCAACAGACGGGTCTGACATGGATTGGACGAACCACTGAATTGCCGCATTGCAGAGATATTGTATTTAAG
TGCCTAGCTCGATACATAAACGGGTCTCTCTGGTTAGACCAGATCTGAGCCTGGGAGCTCTCTGGCTAAC
TAGGGAACCCACTGCTTAAGCCTCAATAAAGCTTGCCTTGAGTGCTTCAAGTAGTGTGTGCCCGTCTGTT
GTGTGACTCTGGTAACTAGAGATCCCTCAGACCCTTTTAGTCAGTGTGGAAAATCTCTAGCAGTGGCGCC
CGAACAGGGACTTGAAAGCGAAAGGGAAACCAGAGGAGCTCTCTCGACGCAGGACTCGGCTTGCTGAAGC
GCGCACGGCAAGAGGCGAGGGGCGGCGACTGGTGAGTACGCCAAAAATTTTGACTAGCGGAGGCTAGAAG
GAGAGAGATGGGTGCGAGAGCGTCAGTATTAAGCGGGGGAGAATTAGATCGCGATGGGAAAAAATTCGGT
TAAGGCCAGGGGGAAAGAAAAAATATAAATTAAAACATATAGTATGGGCAAGCAGGGAGCTAGAACGATT
CGCAGTTAATCCTGGCCTGTTAGAAACATCAGAAGGCTGTAGACAAATACTGGGACAGCTACAACCATCC
CTTCAGACAGGATCAGAAGAACTTAGATCATTATATAATACAGTAGCAACCCTCTATTGTGTGCATCAAA
GGATAGAGATAAAAGACACCAAGGAAGCTTTAGACAAGATAGAGGAAGAGCAAAACAAAAGTAAGACCAC
CGCACAGCAAGCGGCCGCTGATCTTCAGACCTGGAGGAGGAGATATGAGGGACAATTGGAGAAGTGAATT
ATATAAATATAAAGTAGTAAAAATTGAACCATTAGGAGTAGCACCCACCAAGGCAAAGAGAAGAGTGGTG
CAGAGAGAAAAAAGAGCAGTGGGAATAGGAGCTTTGTTCCTTGGGTTCTTGGGAGCAGCAGGAAGCACTA
TGGGCGCAGCGTCAATGACGCTGACGGTACAGGCCAGACAATTATTGTCTGGTATAGTGCAGCAGCAGAA
CAATTTGCTGAGGGCTATTGAGGCGCAACAGCATCTGTTGCAACTCACAGTCTGGGGCATCAAGCAGCTC
CAGGCAAGAATCCTGGCTGTGGAAAGATACCTAAAGGATCAACAGCTCCTGGGGATTTGGGGTTGCTCTG
GAAAACTCATTTGCACCACTGCTGTGCCTTGGAATGCTAGTTGGAGTAATAAATCTCTGGAACAGATTTG
GAATCACACGACCTGGATGGAGTGGGACAGAGAAATTAACAATTACACAAGCTTAATACACTCCTTAATT
GAAGAATCGCAAAACCAGCAAGAAAAGAATGAACAAGAATTATTGGAATTAGATAAATGGGCAAGTTTGT
GGAATTGGTTTAACATAACAAATTGGCTGTGGTATATAAAATTATTCATAATGATAGTAGGAGGCTTGGT
AGGTTTAAGAATAGTTTTTGCTGTACTTTCTATAGTGAATAGAGTTAGGCAGGGATATTCACCATTATCG
TTTCAGACCCACCTCCCAACCCCGAGGGGACCCATGCATTGCATCTCAATTAGTCAGCAACCAGGTGTGG
AAAGTCCCCAGGCTCCCCAGCAGGCAGAAGTATGCAAAGCATGCGTCTCAATTAGTCAGCAACCATAGTC
CCGCCCCTAACTCCGCCCATCCCGCCCCTAACTCCGCCCAGTTCCGCCCATTCTCCGCCCCATGGCTGAC
TAATTTTTTTTATTTATGCAGAGGCCGAGGCCGCCTCGGCCTCTGAGCTATTCCAGAAGTAGTGAGGAGG
CTTTTTTGGAGGCCTAGGCTTTTGCAAAAAGCTTTCTAGAGGTACCACCGGAGCTTACCATGACCGAGTA
CAAGCCCACGGTGCGCCTCGCCACCCGCGACGACGTCCCCAGGGCCGTACGCACCCTCGCCGCCGCGTTC
GCCGACTACCCCGCCACGCGCCACACCGTCGATCCGGACCGCCACATCGAGCGGGTCACCGAGCTGCAAG
AACTCTTCCTCACGCGCGTCGGGCTCGACATCGGCAAGGTGTGGGTCGCGGACGACGGCGCCGCCGTGGC
GGTCTGGACCACGCCGGAGAGCGTCGAAGCGGGGGCGGTGTTCGCCGAGATCGGCCCGCGCATGGCCGAG
TTGAGCGGTTCCCGGCTGGCCGCGCAGCAACAGATGGAAGGCCTCCTGGCGCCGCACCGGCCCAAGGAGC
CCGCGTGGTTCCTGGCCACCGTCGGCGTCTCGCCCGACCACCAGGGCAAGGGTCTGGGCAGCGCCGTCGT
GCTCCCCGGAGTGGAGGCGGCCGAGCGCGCCGGGGTGCCCGCCTTCCTGGAGACCTCCGCGCCCCGCAAC
CTCCCCTTCTACGAGCGGCTCGGCTTCACCGTCACCGCCGACGTCGAGGTGCCCGAAGGACCGCGCACCT
GGTGCATGACCCGCAAGCCCGGTGCCAGTTAACGAATTCTAGATCTTGAGACAAATGGCAGTATTCATCC
ACAATTTTAAAAGAAAAGGGGGGATTGGGGGGTACAGTGCAGGGGAAAGAATAGTAGACATAATAGCAAC
AGACATACAAACTAAAGAATTACAAAAACAAATTACAAAAATTCAAAATTTTCGGGTTTATTACAGGGAC
AGCAGAGATCCACTTTGGCGCCGGCTCGAGGCCTGCAGGTGCAAAGATGGATAAAGTTTTAAACAGAGAG
GAATCTTTGCAGCTAATGGACCTTCTAGGTCTTGAAAGGAGTGGGAATTGGCTCCGGTGCCCGTCAGTGG
GCAGAGCGCACATCGCCCACAGTCCCCGAGAAGTTGGGGGGAGGGGTCGGCAATTGAACCGGTGCCTAGA
GAAGGTGGCGCGGGGTAAACTGGGAAAGTGATGTCGTGTACTGGCTCCGCCTTTTTCCCGAGGGTGGGGG
AGAACCGTATATAAGTGCAGTAGTCGCCGTGAACGTTCTTTTTCGCAACGGGTTTGCCGCCAGAACACAG
GTAAGTGCCGTGTGTGGTTCCCGCGGGCCTGGCCTCTTTACGGGTTATGGCCCTTGCGTGCCTTGAATTA
CTTCCACCTGGCTGCAGTACGTGATTCTTGATCCCGAGCTTCGGGTTGGAAGTGGGTGGGAGAGTTCGAG
GCCTTGCGCTTAAGGAGCCCCTTCGCCTCGTGCTTGAGTTGAGGCCTGGCCTGGGCGCTGGGGCCGCCGC
GTGCGAATCTGGTGGCACCTTCGCGCCTGTCTCGCTGCTTTCGATAAGTCTCTAGCCATTTAAAATTTTT
GATGACCTGCTGCGACGCTTTTTTTCTGGCAAGATAGTCTTGTAAATGCGGGCCAAGATCTGCACACTGG
TATTTCGGTTTTTGGGGCCGCGGGCGGCGACGGGGCCCGTGCGTCCCAGCGCACATGTTCGGCGAGGCGG
GGCCTGCGAGCGCGGCCACCGAGAATCGGACGGGGGTAGTCTCAAGCTGGCCGGCCTGCTCTGGTGCCTG
GCCTCGCGCCGCCGTGTATCGCCCCGCCCTGGGCGGCAAGGCTGGCCCGGTCGGCACCAGTTGCGTGAGC
GGAAAGATGGCCGCTTCCCGGCCCTGCTGCAGGGAGCTCAAAATGGAGGACGCGGCGCTCGGGAGAGCGG
GCGGGTGAGTCACCCACACAAAGGAAAAGGGCCTTTCCGTCCTCAGCCGTCGCTTCATGTGACTCCACGG
AGTACCGGGCGCCGTCCAGGCACCTCGATTAGTTCTCGAGCTTTTGGAGTACGTCGTCTTTAGGTTGGGG
GGAGGGGTTTTATGCGATGGAGTTTCCCCACACTGAGTGGGTGGAGACTGAAGTTAGGCCAGCTTGGCAC
TTGATGTAATTCTCCTTGGAATTTGCCCTTTTTGAGTTTGGATCTTGGTTCATTCTCAAGCCTCAGACAG
TGGTTCAAAGTTTTTTTCTTCCATTTCAGGTGTCGTGAGGCTAGCACCGCCACCATGCCGAGAGCAACCT
GGGCTAACAGCAAAGAGAGAAGTTGGGCAGAGTCAGAGAGGGGCCCAAGAGACACAGGAAATGGGGGCTC
AAAAGCGGAAAGACATATCCAGGAGATAGAGACTGGACGGGGTGGGGACAGGGCCAAGGCCCACCGCAGG
CAGAGGATGAGGCTCAGAGGAACAGAAAGAGCCAGTCTGGGACCAGGACGGAGGCTTGGAGACAGCAGGG
GCACGGACATGCCAGGGGCCCGGGCCCAGGGCCTTGCTGCCGCCATGACTGAGGAATCAGAGGAGACAGT
CCTGTACATTGAGCACCGCTATGTCTGCTCTGAGTGCAACCAGCTGTATGGATCACTGGAAGAGGTGCTT
ATGCACCAAAACTCCCACGTGCCCCAGCAGCACTTTGAGCTGGTGGGCGTGGCTGATCCCGGAGTCACTG
TGGCCACAGACACAGCTTCAGGCACGGGCCTCTATCAGACCCTTGTGCAGGAGAGCCAGTACCAGTGCCT
GGAGTGTGGTCAACTGCTGATGTCACCCAGCCAGCTCCTGGAGCACCAGGAGCTGCACCTGAAGATGATG
GCACCCCAGGAGGCAGTGCCAGCTGAGCCATCACCTAAGGCACCACCCCTGAGCTCCAGCACCATCCACT
ACGAGTGTGTGGATTGCAAGGCTCTCTTTGCCAGCCAGGAGCTCTGGCTGAACCACCGGCAGACGCACCT
CCGGGCCACACCCACCAAGGCTCCTGCCCCTGTTGTCCTGGGGTCCCCAGTTGTTCTAGGGCCTCCTGTG
GGCCAGGCCCGAGTGGCTGTGGAGCACTCATACCGAAAGGCAGAAGAGGGTGGGGAAGGGGCGACTGTCC
CATCTGCCGCTGCCACCACCACTGAGGTAGTGACTGAGGTGGAGCTGCTCCTCTACAAGTGCTCTGAGTG
CTCCCAGCTCTTCCAGCTGCCGGCGGATTTCCTGGAGCACCAGGCCACTCACTTCCCTGCTCCTGTACCC
GAGTCTCAGGAGCCTGCCTTACAGCAGGAGGTGCAGGCCTCGTCACCTGCAGAGGTGCCTGTGTCTCAGC
CTGACCCCTTGCCAGCTTCTGACCACAGTTACGAGCTGCGCAATGGTGAAGCCATTGGGCGGGATCGCCG
GGGGCGCAGGGCCCGGAGGAACAACAGTGGAGAAGCAGGCGGGGCAGCCACACAGGAGCTCTTCTGCTCA
GCCTGTGACCAGCTCTTTCTCTCACCCCACCAGCTACAGCAGCACCTGCGGAGTCACCGGGAGGGCGTCT
TTAAGTGCCCCCTGTGCAGTCGTGTCTTCCCTAGCCCTTCCAGTCTGGACCAGCACCTTGGAGACCATAG
CAGCGAGTCACACTTCCTGTGTGTAGACTGTGGCCTGGCCTTCGGCACAGAGGCCCTCCTCCTGGCCCAC
CGGCGAGCCCACACCCCGAATCCTCTGCATTCATGTCCATGTGGGAAGACCTTTGTCAACCTTACCAAGT
TCCTTTATCACCGGCGTACTCATGGGGTAGGGGGTGTCCCTCTGCCCACAACACCAGTCCCACCAGAGGA
ACCTGTCATTGGTTTCCCTGAGCCAGCCCCAGCAGAGACTGGAGAGCCAGAGGCCCCTGAGCCCCCTGTG
TCTGAGGAGACCTCAGCAGGGCCCGCTGCCCCAGGCACCTACCGCTGCCTCCTGTGCAGCCGTGAATTTG
GAAAGGCCTTGCAGCTGACCCGGCACCAACGTTTTGTGCATCGGCTGGAGCGGCGCCATAAATGCAGCAT
TTGTGGCAAGATGTTCAAGAAGAAGTCTCACGTGCGTAACCACCTGCGCACACACACAGGGGAGCGGCCC
TTCCCCTGCCCTGACTGCTCCAAGCCCTTCAACTCACCTGCCAACCTGGCCCGCCACCGGCTCACACACA
CAGGAGAGCGGCCCTACCGGTGTGGGGACTGTGGCAAGGCTTTCACGCAAAGCTCCACACTGAGGCAGCA
CCGCTTGGTGCATGCCCAGCACTTCCCCTACCGCTGCCAGGAATGTGGGGTGCGTTTTCACCGTCCTTAC
CGCCTGCTCATGCACCGCTACCATCACACAGGTGAATACCCCTACAAGTGTCGCGAGTGCCCCCGCTCCT
TCTTGCTGCGTCGGCTGCTGGAGGTGCACCAGCTCGTGGTCCATGCCGGGCGCCAGCCCCACCGCTGCCC
ATCCTGTGGGGCTGCCTTCCCCTCCTCACTGCGGCTCCGGGAGCACCGCTGTGCAGCCGCTGCTGCCCAG
GCCCCACGGCGCTTTGAGTGTGGCACCTGTGGCAAGAAAGTGGGCTCAGCTGCTCGACTGCAGGCACACG
AGGCGGCCCATGCAGCTGCTGGGCCTGGAGAGGTCCTGGCTAAGGAGCCCCCTGCCCCTCGAGCCCCACG
GGCCACTCGTGCACCAGTTGCCTCTCCAGCAGCCCTTGGAAGCACTGCTACAGCATCCCCTGCGGCCCCT
GCCCGCCGCCGGGGTCTAGAGTGCAGCGAGTGCAAGAAGCTGTTCAGCACAGAGACGTCACTGCAGGTGC
ACCGGCGCATCCACACAGGTGAGCGGCCATACCCATGTCCAGACTGTGGCAAAGCGTTCCGTCAGAGTAC
CCACCTGAAAGACCACCGGCGCCTGCACACAGGTGAGCGGCCCTTTGCCTGTGAAGTGTGTGGCAAGGCC
TTTGCCATCTCCATGCGCCTGGCAGAACATCGCCGCATCCACACAGGCGAACGACCCTACTCCTGCCCTG
ACTGTGGCAAGAGCTACCGCTCCTTCTCCAACCTCTGGAAGCACCGCAAGACCCATCAGCAGCAGCATCA
GGCAGCTGTGCGGCAGCAGCTGGCAGAGGCGGAGGCTGCCGTTGGCCTGGCCGTCATGGAGACTGCTGTG
GAGGCGCTACCCCTGGTGGAAGCCATTGAGATCTACCCTCTGGCCGAGGCTGAGGGGGTCCAGATCAGTG
GCTAGTAATGAACTAGTCCGTAACTTGAAAGTATTTCGATTTCTTGGCTTTATATATCTTGTGGAAAGGA
CGAGTATTGGTCCGTTCTCGCAATCGCACGCGTTAAGTCGACAATCAACCTCTGGATTACAAAATTTGTG
AAAGATTGACTGGTATTCTTAACTATGTTGCTCCTTTTACGCTATGTGGATACGCTGCTTTAATGCCTTT
GTATCATGCTATTGCTTCCCGTATGGCTTTCATTTTCTCCTCCTTGTATAAATCCTGGTTGCTGTCTCTT
TATGAGGAGTTGTGGCCCGTTGTCAGGCAACGTGGCGTGGTGTGCACTGTGTTTGCTGACGCAACCCCCA
CTGGTTGGGGCATTGCCACCACCTGTCAGCTCCTTTCCGGGACTTTCGCTTTCCCCCTCCCTATTGCCAC
GGCGGAACTCATCGCCGCCTGCCTTGCCCGCTGCTGGACAGGGGCTCGGCTGTTGGGCACTGACAATTCC
GTGGTGTTGTCGGGGAAATCATCGTCCTTTCCTTGGCTGCTCGCCTGTGTTGCCACCTGGATTCTGCGCG
GGACGTCCTTCTGCTACGTCCCTTCGGCCCTCAATCCAGCGGACCTTCCTTCCCGCGGCCTGCTGCCGGC
TCTGCGGCCTCTTCCGCGTCTTCGCCTTCGCCCTCAGACGAGTCGGATCTCCCTTTGGGCCGCCTCCCCG
CGTCGACTTTAAGACCAATGACTTACAAGGCAGCTGTAGATCTTAGCCACTTTTTAAAAGAAAAGGGGGG
ACTGGAAGGGCTAATTCACTCCCAACGAAGACAAGATCTGCTTTTTGCTTGTACTGGGTCTCTCTGGTTA
GACCAGATCTGAGCCTGGGAGCTCTCTGGCTAACTAGGGAACCCACTGCTTAAGCCTCAATAAAGCTTGC
CTTGAGTGCTTCAAGTAGTGTGTGCCCGTCTGTTGTGTGACTCTGGTAACTAGAGATCCCTCAGACCCTT
TTAGTCAGTGTGGAAAATCTCTAGCAGTACGTATAGTAGTTCATGTCATCTTATTATTCAGTATTTATAA
CTTGCAAAGAAATGAATATCAGAGAGTGAGAGGAACTTGTTTATTGCAGCTTATAATGGTTACAAATAAA
GCAATAGCATCACAAATTTCACAAATAAAGCATTTTTTTCACTGCATTCTAGTTGTGGTTTGTCCAAACT
CATCAATGTATCTTATCATGTCTGGCTCTAGCTATCCCGCCCCTAACTCCGCCCATCCCGCCCCTAACTC
CGCCCAGTTCCGCCCATTCTCCGCCCCATGGCTGACTAATTTTTTTTATTTATGCAGAGGCCGAGGCCGC
CTCGGCCTCTGAGCTATTCCAGAAGTAGTGAGGAGGCTTTTTTGGAGGCCTAGGGACGTACCCAATTCGC
CCTATAGTGAGTCGTATTACGCGCGCTCACTGGCCGTCGTTTTACAACGTCGTGACTGGGAAAACCCTGG
CGTTACCCAACTTAATCGCCTTGCAGCACATCCCCCTTTCGCCAGCTGGCGTAATAGCGAAGAGGCCCGC
ACCGATCGCCCTTCCCAACAGTTGCGCAGCCTGAATGGCGAATGGG
[124 nt withheld, positions 8657-8780]
C
[91 nt withheld, positions 8782-8872]
A
[49 nt withheld, positions 8874-8922]
CCTTTGACGTTGGAGTCCACGTTCTTT
[37 nt withheld, positions 8950-8986]
ACCCTATCTCGGTCTATTCTTTTGATTTATAAGGGATTTTGCCGATTTCGGCCTATTGGTTAAAAAATGA
GCTGATTTAACAAAAATTTAACGCGAATTTTAACAAAATATTAACGCTTACAATTTAGGTGGCACTTTTC
GGGGAAATGTGCGCGGAACCCCTATTTGTTTATTTTTCTAAATACATTCAAATATGTATCCGCTCATGAG
ACAATAACCCTGATAAATGCTTCAATAATATTGAAAAAGGAAGAGTATGAGTATTCAACATTTCCGTGTC
GCCCTTATTCCCTTTTTTGCGGCATTTTGCCTTCCTGTTTTTGCTCACCCAGAAACGCTGGTGAAAGTAA
AAGATGCTGAAGATCAGTTGGGTGCACGAGTGGGTTACATCGAACTGGATCTCAACAGCGGTAAGATCCT
TGAGAGTTTTCGCCCCGAAGAACGTTTTCCAATGATGAGCACTTTTAAAGTTCTGCTATGTGGCGCGGTA
TTATCCCGTATTGACGCCGGGCAAGAGCAACTCGGTCGCCGCATACACTATTCTCAGAATGACTTGGTTG
AGTACTCACCAGTCACAGAAAAGCATCTTACGGATGGCATGACAGTAAGAGAATTATGCAGTGCTGCCAT
AACCATGAGTGATAACACTGCGGCCAACTTACTTCTGACAACGATCGGAGGACCGAAGGAGCTAACCGCT
TTTTTGCACAACATGGGGGATCATGTAACTCGCCTTGATCGTTGGGAACCGGAGCTGAATGAAGCCATAC
CAAACGACGAGCGTGACACCACGATGCCTGTAGCAATGGCAACAACGTTGCGCAAACTATTAACTGGCGA
ACTACTTACTCTAGCTTCCCGGCAACAATTAATAGACTGGATGGAGGCGGATAAAGTTGCAGGACCACTT
CTGCGCTCGGCCCTTCCGGCTGGCTGGTTTATTGCTGATAAATCTGGAGCCGGTGAGCGTGGGTCTCGCG
GTATCATTGCAGCACTGGGGCCAGATGGTAAGCCCTCCCGTATCGTAGTTATCTACACGACGGGGAGTCA
GGCAACTATGGATGAACGAAATAGACAGATCGCTGAGATAGGTGCCTCACTGATTAAGCATTGGTAACTG
TCAGACCAAGTTTACTCATATATACTTTAGATTGATTTAAAACTTCATTTTTAATTTAAAAGGATCTAGG
TGAAGATCCTTTTTGATAATCTCATGACCAAAATCCCTTAACGTGAGTTTTCGTTCCACTGAGCGTCAGA
CCCCGTAGAAAAGATCAAAGGATCTTCTTGAGATCCTTTTTTTCTGCGCGTAATCTGCTGCTTGCAAACA
AAAAAACCACCGCTACCAGCGGTGGTTTGTTTGCCGGATCAAGAGCTACCAACTCTTTTTCCGAAGGTAA
CTGGCTTCAGCAGAGCGCAGATACCAAATACTGTTCTTCTAGTGTAGCCGTAGTTAGGCCACCACTTCAA
GAACTCTGTAGCACCGCCTACATACCTCGCTCTGCTAATCCTGTTACCAGTGGCTGCTGCCAGTGGCGAT
AAGTCGTGTCTTACCGGGTTGGACTCAAGACGATAGTTACCGGATAAGGCGCAGCGGTCGGGCTGAACGG
GGGGTTCGTGCACACAGCCCAGCTTGGAGCGAACGACCTACACCGAACTGAGATACCTACAGCGTGAGCT
ATGAGAAAGCGCCACGCTTCCCGAAGGGAGAAAGGCGGACAGGTATCCGGTAAGCGGCAGGGTCGGAACA
GGAGAGCGCACGAGGGAGCTTCCAGGGGGAAACGCCTGGTATCTTTATAGTCCTGTCGGGTTTCGCCACC
TCTGACTTGAGCGTCGATTTTTGTGATGCTCGTCAGGGGGGCGGAGCCTATGGAAAAACGCCAGCAACGC
GGCCTTTTTACGGTTCCTGGCCTTTTGCTGGCCTTTTGCTCACATGTTCTTTCCTGCGTTATCCCCTGAT
TCTGTGGATAACCGTATTACCGCCTTTGAGTGAGCTGATACCGCTCGCCGCAGCCGAACGACCGAGCGCA
GCGAGTCAGTGAGCGAGGAAGCGGAAGAGCGCCCAATACGCAAACCGCCTCTCCCCGCGCGTTGGCCGAT
TCATTAATGCAGCTGGCACGACAGGTTTCCCGACTGGAAAGCGGGCAGTGAGCGCAACGCAATTAATGTG
AGTTAGCTCACTCATTAGGCACCCCAGGCTTTACACTTTATGCTTCCGGCTCGTATGTTGTGTGGAATTG
TGAGCGGATAACAATTTCACACAGGAAACAGCTATGACCATGATTACGCCAAGCGCGCAATTAACCCTCA
CTAAAGGGAACAAAAGCTGGAGCTGCAAGC
Features (pLannotate 1.2.2; 31 found; start..end, strand, type, name):
      5..231     +  promoter       RSV promoter: Rous sarcoma virus enhancer/promoter
    232..412     +  LTR            5' LTR (truncated): truncated 5' long terminal repeat (LTR) from HIV-1
    459..584     +  misc_feature   HIV-1 Ψ: packaging signal of human immunodeficiency virus type 1
    568..931     +  CDS            HIV-1 gag (fragment): gag protein from human immunodeficiency virus 1; gag
   1077..1310    +  misc_feature   RRE: The Rev response element (RRE) of HIV-1 allows for Rev-dependent mRNA export from the nucleus to the cytoplasm.
   1687..1713    +  CDS            Rev (fragment): human immunodeficiency virus 1 (HIV-1) Rev protein; rev; enhances nuclear export of unspliced and incompletely spliced viral mRNAs
   1720..1743    +  promoter       SV40 promoter (fragment): SV40 early promoter
   1744..1815    +  promoter       SV40 promoter (fragment): SV40 enhancer and early promoter
   1839..1974    +  rep_origin     SV40 ori: SV40 origin of replication
   2020..2616    +  CDS            PuroR (fragment): puromycin N-acetyltransferase; pac from Streptomyces; confers resistance to puromycin
   2665..2782    +  misc_feature   cPPT/CTS: central polypurine tract and central termination sequence of HIV-1
   2847..2913    +  CDS            small t antigen (fragment): SV40 (simian virus 40) small t antigen
   2920..4098    +  promoter       EF-1α promoter: strong constitutive promoter for human elongation factor EF-1α
   4385..7072    +  CDS            ZNF574: ZN574_HUMAN - Experimental evidence at protein level: Swiss-Prot protein existence level 1. May be involved in transcriptional regulation. From Homo sapiens (Human).
   7088..7141    +  promoter       U6 promoter (fragment): RNA polymerase III promoter for human U6 snRNA
   7183..7771    +  misc_feature   WPRE: woodchuck hepatitis virus posttranscriptional regulatory element
   7822..7841    +  misc_feature   cPPT/CTS (fragment): central polypurine tract and central termination sequence of HIV-1
   7843..8076    +  LTR            3' LTR (ΔU3): self-inactivating 3' long terminal repeat (LTR) from HIV-1
   8154..8275    +  polyA_signal   SV40 poly(A) signal: SV40 polyadenylation signal
   8315..8450    +  rep_origin     SV40 ori: SV40 origin of replication
   8471..8489    -  promoter       T7 promoter: promoter for bacteriophage T7 RNA polymerase
   8497..8652    +  CDS            lacZα (fragment): LacZα fragment of β-galactosidase; lacZ fragment
   8657..9085    +  rep_origin     f1 ori (sequence partly withheld): f1 bacteriophage origin of replication; arrow indicates direction of (+) strand synthesis
   9138..9242    +  promoter       AmpR promoter: bla
   9243..10103   +  CDS            AmpR: β-lactamase; bla; confers resistance to ampicillin, carbenicillin, and related antibiotics
  10274..10862   +  rep_origin     ori: high-copy-number ColE1/pMB1/pBR322/pUC origin of replication
  11045..11137   +  CDS            lacI (fragment): lac repressor; lacI; The lac repressor binds to the lac operator to inhibit transcription in E. coli. This inhibition can be relieved by adding lactose or isopropyl-β-D-thiogalactopyranoside (IPTG).
  11150..11171   +  protein_bind   CAP binding site: CAP binding activates transcription in the presence of cAMP. E. coli catabolite activator protein
  11186..11216   +  promoter       lac promoter: promoter for the E. coli lac operon
  11220..11242   +  protein_bind   lac operator (fragment): The lac repressor binds to the lac operator to inhibit transcription in E. coli. This inhibition can be relieved by adding lactose or isopropyl-β-D-thiogalactopyranoside (IPTG). lac repressor encoded by lacI
  11285..11303   +  promoter       T3 promoter: promoter for bacteriophage T3 RNA polymerase
