[The description below was written by a language model from this plasmid's Addgene catalogue record and pLannotate feature annotations shown in this document.]
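Description:
TFORF1193 is a lentiviral mammalian expression plasmid built on the pLX_TRC317 backbone and carrying the human zinc-finger gene ZNF574 as one member of a barcoded transcription factor ORF collection. It is maintained in E. coli through a high-copy ColE1/pUC-type origin with ampicillin selection from the β-lactamase gene. An f1 origin and remnants of a lac/lacZα cloning region flanked by T7 and T3 promoters are also present in the bacterial portion. The depositor notes that the plasmid can recombine, which is a common issue with LTR-containing vectors.

The viral cassette follows a third-generation, self-inactivating design. An RSV promoter drives a truncated HIV-1 5' LTR, followed by the Ψ packaging signal with a gag fragment, the Rev response element for nuclear export of the genomic RNA, a cPPT/CTS element, and a ΔU3 3' LTR that disables LTR promoter activity after integration. Within this unit, an SV40 early promoter expresses puromycin N-acetyltransferase for selecting transduced cells, and a separate EF-1α promoter constitutively drives the ZNF574 ORF. A WPRE downstream of the ORF enhances transcript stability and expression, and an SV40 polyadenylation signal lies beyond the 3' LTR.

According to the record, each ORF in the collection is paired with a unique 24-bp barcode. The feature table does not annotate the barcode, so its exact position is not stated. The short U6 promoter fragment annotated just after the ORF is probably a partial sequence match rather than a working promoter. The construct is intended for overexpressing ZNF574 in mammalian cells, individually or in pooled screens where barcode sequencing identifies which transcription factor each cell received.
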