Addgene plasmid #143479: TFORF1193
Purpose: Lentiviral vector for overexpressing transcription factor ORFs with unique 24-bp barcodes. Barcodes facilitate identification of transcription factors in pooled screens.
Depositing lab: Feng Zhang. Depositing organization: Broad Institute. Publication: A transcription factor atlas of directed differentiation. Joung J, Ma S, Tay T, Geiger-Schuller KR, Kirchgatterer PC, Verdine VK, Guo B, Arias-Garcia MA, Allen WE, Singh A, Kuksenko O, Abudayyeh OO, Gootenberg JS, Fu Z, Macrae RK, Buenrostro JD, Regev A, Zhang F. Cell. 2023 Jan 5;186(1):209-229.e26. doi: 10.1016/j.cell.2022.11.026. PubMed 36608654.
Backbone
  Vector backbone: pLX_TRC317
  Backbone manufacturer: Broad Institute Genetic Perturbation Platform
  Backbone size w/o insert (bp): 8264
  Vector type: Mammalian Expression, Lentiviral
  Selectable markers: Puromycin
Growth in bacteria
  Bacterial resistance: Ampicillin, 100 μg/mL
  Growth temperature: 37°C
  Growth strain: NEB Stable
  Copy number: High Copy
Gene/Insert
  Gene/Insert name: ZNF574
  Species: H. sapiens (human)
  Insert size (bp): 3062
  Entrez Gene: ZNF574 (a.k.a. FP972, FLJ22059)
  Promoter: EF1a
  Cloning method: Unknown
  Sequencing primers: 5′ GGGTGGAGACTGAAGTTAGGCCAG; 3′ CACATAGCGTAAAAGGAGCAACATAG
Terms and licenses: Academic/Nonprofit Terms; Industry Terms: Not Available to Industry
Depositor comments: XM_017027149,ENST00000222339 . The transcription factor ORF portion of this plasmid was synthesized by Genewiz. Please test multiple small colonies in case of plasmid recombination. To make this collection available in a timely manner, a portion of this collection was not fully sequenced by Addgene. If an Addgene verified full plasmid sequence is not available, please contact us prior to placing an order to request the full sequence.
How to cite: TFORF1193 was a gift from Feng Zhang (Addgene plasmid # 143479 ; http://n2t.net/addgene:143479 ; RRID:Addgene_143479)
