>Addgene plasmid #143479 | TFORF1193 | depositor partial sequence | sequence record 282576 | Insert
ACCGCCACCATGCCGAGAGCAACCTGGGCTAACAGCAAAGAGAGAAGTTGGGCAGAGTCAGAGAGGGGCC
CAAGAGACACAGGAAATGGGGGCTCAAAAGCGGAAAGACATATCCAGGAGATAGAGACTGGACGGGGTGG
GGACAGGGCCAAGGCCCACCGCAGGCAGAGGATGAGGCTCAGAGGAACAGAAAGAGCCAGTCTGGGACCA
GGACGGAGGCTTGGAGACAGCAGGGGCACGGACATGCCAGGGGCCCGGGCCCAGGGCCTTGCTGCCGCCA
TGACTGAGGAATCAGAGGAGACAGTCCTGTACATTGAGCACCGCTATGTCTGCTCTGAGTGCAACCAGCT
GTATGGATCACTGGAAGAGGTGCTTATGCACCAAAACTCCCACGTGCCCCAGCAGCACTTTGAGCTGGTG
GGCGTGGCTGATCCCGGAGTCACTGTGGCCACAGACACAGCTTCAGGCACGGGCCTCTATCAGACCCTTG
TGCAGGAGAGCCAGTACCAGTGCCTGGAGTGTGGTCAACTGCTGATGTCACCCAGCCAGCTCCTGGAGCA
CCAGGAGCTGCACCTGAAGATGATGGCACCCCAGGAGGCAGTGCCAGCTGAGCCATCACCTAAGGCACCA
CCCCTGAGCTCCAGCACCATCCACTACGAGTGTGTGGATTGCAAGGCTCTCTTTGCCAGCCAGGAGCTCT
GGCTGAACCACCGGCAGACGCACCTCCGGGCCACACCCACCAAGGCTCCTGCCCCTGTTGTCCTGGGGTC
CCCAGTTGTTCTAGGGCCTCCTGTGGGCCAGGCCCGAGTGGCTGTGGAGCACTCATACCGAAAGGCAGAA
GAGGGTGGGGAAGGGGCGACTGTCCCATCTGCCGCTGCCACCACCACTGAGGTAGTGACTGAGGTGGAGC
TGCTCCTCTACAAGTGCTCTGAGTGCTCCCAGCTCTTCCAGCTGCCGGCGGATTTCCTGGAGCACCAGGC
CACTCACTTCCCTGCTCCTGTACCCGAGTCTCAGGAGCCTGCCTTACAGCAGGAGGTGCAGGCCTCGTCA
CCTGCAGAGGTGCCTGTGTCTCAGCCTGACCCCTTGCCAGCTTCTGACCACAGTTACGAGCTGCGCAATG
GTGAAGCCATTGGGCGGGATCGCCGGGGGCGCAGGGCCCGGAGGAACAACAGTGGAGAAGCAGGCGGGGC
AGCCACACAGGAGCTCTTCTGCTCAGCCTGTGACCAGCTCTTTCTCTCACCCCACCAGCTACAGCAGCAC
CTGCGGAGTCACCGGGAGGGCGTCTTTAAGTGCCCCCTGTGCAGTCGTGTCTTCCCTAGCCCTTCCAGTC
TGGACCAGCACCTTGGAGACCATAGCAGCGAGTCACACTTCCTGTGTGTAGACTGTGGCCTGGCCTTCGG
CACAGAGGCCCTCCTCCTGGCCCACCGGCGAGCCCACACCCCGAATCCTCTGCATTCATGTCCATGTGGG
AAGACCTTTGTCAACCTTACCAAGTTCCTTTATCACCGGCGTACTCATGGGGTAGGGGGTGTCCCTCTGC
CCACAACACCAGTCCCACCAGAGGAACCTGTCATTGGTTTCCCTGAGCCAGCCCCAGCAGAGACTGGAGA
GCCAGAGGCCCCTGAGCCCCCTGTGTCTGAGGAGACCTCAGCAGGGCCCGCTGCCCCAGGCACCTACCGC
TGCCTCCTGTGCAGCCGTGAATTTGGAAAGGCCTTGCAGCTGACCCGGCACCAACGTTTTGTGCATCGGC
TGGAGCGGCGCCATAAATGCAGCATTTGTGGCAAGATGTTCAAGAAGAAGTCTCACGTGCGTAACCACCT
GCGCACACACACAGGGGAGCGGCCCTTCCCCTGCCCTGACTGCTCCAAGCCCTTCAACTCACCTGCCAAC
CTGGCCCGCCACCGGCTCACACACACAGGAGAGCGGCCCTACCGGTGTGGGGACTGTGGCAAGGCTTTCA
CGCAAAGCTCCACACTGAGGCAGCACCGCTTGGTGCATGCCCAGCACTTCCCCTACCGCTGCCAGGAATG
TGGGGTGCGTTTTCACCGTCCTTACCGCCTGCTCATGCACCGCTACCATCACACAGGTGAATACCCCTAC
AAGTGTCGCGAGTGCCCCCGCTCCTTCTTGCTGCGTCGGCTGCTGGAGGTGCACCAGCTCGTGGTCCATG
CCGGGCGCCAGCCCCACCGCTGCCCATCCTGTGGGGCTGCCTTCCCCTCCTCACTGCGGCTCCGGGAGCA
CCGCTGTGCAGCCGCTGCTGCCCAGGCCCCACGGCGCTTTGAGTGTGGCACCTGTGGCAAGAAAGTGGGC
TCAGCTGCTCGACTGCAGGCACACGAGGCGGCCCATGCAGCTGCTGGGCCTGGAGAGGTCCTGGCTAAGG
AGCCCCCTGCCCCTCGAGCCCCACGGGCCACTCGTGCACCAGTTGCCTCTCCAGCAGCCCTTGGAAGCAC
TGCTACAGCATCCCCTGCGGCCCCTGCCCGCCGCCGGGGTCTAGAGTGCAGCGAGTGCAAGAAGCTGTTC
AGCACAGAGACGTCACTGCAGGTGCACCGGCGCATCCACACAGGTGAGCGGCCATACCCATGTCCAGACT
GTGGCAAAGCGTTCCGTCAGAGTACCCACCTGAAAGACCACCGGCGCCTGCACACAGGTGAGCGGCCCTT
TGCCTGTGAAGTGTGTGGCAAGGCCTTTGCCATCTCCATGCGCCTGGCAGAACATCGCCGCATCCACACA
GGCGAACGACCCTACTCCTGCCCTGACTGTGGCAAGAGCTACCGCTCCTTCTCCAACCTCTGGAAGCACC
GCAAGACCCATCAGCAGCAGCATCAGGCAGCTGTGCGGCAGCAGCTGGCAGAGGCGGAGGCTGCCGTTGG
CCTGGCCGTCATGGAGACTGCTGTGGAGGCGCTACCCCTGGTGGAAGCCATTGAGATCTACCCTCTGGCC
GAGGCTGAGGGGGTCCAGATCAGTGGCTAGTAATGAACTAGTCCGTAACTTGAAAGTATTTCGATTTCTT
GGCTTTATATATCTTGTGGAAAGGACGAGTATTGGTCCGTTCTCGCAATCGC
