>Addgene plasmid #143479 | TFORF1193 | depositor partial sequence | sequence record 282577 | Barcode
GTATTGGTCCGTTCTCGCAATCGC
